>Addgene plasmid #54854 | tdminiSOG-C1 | depositor partial sequence | sequence record 85232 | insert sequence
GTCAGATCCGCTAGCGCTACCGGTCGCCACCATGGAGAAGAGCTTCGTGATCACCGACCCCCGCCTGCCC
GACAACCCCATCATCTTCGCCAGCGACGGCTTCCTGGAGCTGACCGAGTACAGCAGAGAGGAGATCCTGG
GCCGCAACGGCCGCTTCCTGCAGGGCCCCGAGACCGACCAGGCCACCGTGCAGAAGATCCGCGACGCCAT
CCGCGACCAGCGCGAGATCACCGTGCAGCTGATCAACTACACCAAGAGCGGCAAGAAGTTCTGGAACCTG
CTGCACCTGCAGCCCATGCGCGACCAGAAGGGCGAGCTGCAGTACTTCATCGGCGTGCAGCTGGACGGCT
CTGGTGGCGGGAGTGGTGGCGGGTCCATGGAGAAAAGTTTCGTGATAACTGATCCACGGCTGCCAGACAA
TCCCATCATCTTCGCATCCGATGGCTTCCTGGAGCTGACCGAGTATTCCAGAGAGGAGATCCTGGGCCGC
AATGGCCGCTTTCTGCAGGGACCAGAGACAGACCAGGCCACAGTGCAGAAGATTCGCGATGCCATTAGAG
ATCAGCGCGAGATTACCGTGCAGCTGATAAACTACACAAAAAGCGGGAAGAAATTCTGGAACCTCCTGCA
CCTCCAGCCCATGAGGGACCAGAAGGGTGAGCTCCAGTATTTCATCGGAGTGCAGCTGGATGGATCCGGA
CTCAGATCTCGAGCTCAAGCTTCGAATTCTGCAGTCGACGGTACCGCGGGCCCGGGATCCACCGGATCTA
GATAACTGATCATAATCAGCCATACCACATTTGTAGAGGTTTTACTTGCTTTAAAAAACCTCCCACACCT
CCCCCTGAACCTGAAACATAAAATGAATGCAATTGTTGTTGTTAACTTGTTTATTGCAGCTTATAATGGT
TACAAATAAAGCAATAGCATCACAAATTTCACAAATAAAGCATTTTTTTCACTGCATTCTAGTTGTGG
