>Addgene plasmid #54854 | tdminiSOG-C1 | addgene partial sequence | sequence record 91011 | CMV-F 5'-CGCAAATGGGCGGTAGGCGTG-3'
GTGAACCGTCAGATCCGCTAGCGCTACCGGTCGCCACCATGGAGAAGAGCTTCGTGATCACCGACCCCCG
CCTGCCCGACAACCCCATCATCTTCGCCAGCGACGGCTTCCTGGAGCTGACCGAGTACAGCAGAGAGGAG
ATCCTGGGCCGCAACGGCCGCTTCCTGCAGGGCCCCGAGACCGACCAGGCCACCGTGCAGAAGATCCGCG
ACGCCATCCGCGACCAGCGCGAGATCACCGTGCAGCTGATCAACTACACCAAGAGCGGCAAGAAGTTCTG
GAACCTGCTGCACCTGCAGCCCATGCGCGACCAGAAGGGCGAGCTGCAGTACTTCATCGGCGTGCAGCTG
GACGGCTCTGGTGGCGGGAGTGGTGGCGGGTCCATGGAGAAAAGTTTCGTGATAACTGATCCACGGCTGC
CAGACAATCCCATCATCTTCGCATCCGATGGCTTCCTGGAGCTGACCGAGTATTCCAGAGAGGAGATCCT
GGGCCGCAATGGCCGCTTTCTGCAGGGACCAGAGACAGACCAGGCCACAGTGCAGAAGATTCGCGATGCC
ATTAGAGATCAGCGCGAGATTACCGTGCAGCTGATAAACTACACAAAAAGCGGGAAGAAATTCTGGAACC
TCCTGCACCTCCAGCCCATGAGGGACCAGAAGGGTGAGCTCCAGTATTTCATCGGAGTGCAGCTGGATGG
ATCCGGACTCAGATCTCGAGCTCAAGCTTCGAATTCTGCAGTCGACGGTACCGCGGGCC
