[The description below was written by a language model from this plasmid's Addgene catalogue record.]
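Description:
tdminiSOG-C1 is an empty mammalian expression backbone of about 4.75 kb, designed for building fusions in which a tandem-dimer miniSOG tag sits at the N terminus of a protein of interest. The "C1" designation indicates a cloning vector in which the gene of interest is inserted downstream of the tag coding sequence, so that the partner protein is attached to the C-terminal end of tdminiSOG. No insert is present in the deposited plasmid. It is maintained in E. coli as a high-copy plasmid under kanamycin selection, and it carries a neomycin resistance marker that allows selection of transfected mammalian cells with G418. The record does not state the promoter driving the tag, the origin of replication, the polyadenylation signal or the composition of the cloning site, and no feature table is available to confirm them.

miniSOG is a small flavin-binding fluorescent protein that emits green fluorescence and generates singlet oxygen when illuminated. The singlet oxygen can be used to photo-oxidise diaminobenzidine into an electron-dense deposit. The associated publication describes it as a genetically encoded tag for correlated light and electron microscopy in intact cells, tissues and organisms. The record lists excitation peaks at 448 and 473 nm and emission peaks at 500 and 528 nm. The "td" prefix denotes two copies of the tag in tandem. The plasmid is typically used as a starting vector for cloning a protein of interest in frame, so that its localisation can be followed by fluorescence and then examined at ultrastructural resolution in the same sample.
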