Addgene plasmid #54854: tdminiSOG-C1
Purpose: (Empty Backbone) Localization: C1 Cloning Vector, Excitation: 448 / 473, Emission: 500 / 528
Depositing lab: Michael Davidson. Depositing organization: Florida State University, Tallahassee. Publication: A genetically encoded tag for correlated light and electron microscopy of intact cells, tissues, and organisms. Shu X, Lev-Ram V, Deerinck TJ, Qi Y, Ramko EB, Davidson MW, Jin Y, Ellisman MH, Tsien RY. PLoS Biol. 2011 Apr;9(4):e1001041. doi: 10.1371/journal.pbio.1001041. Epub 2011 Apr 5. PubMed 21483721.
Backbone
  Vector backbone: tdminiSOG-C1
  Backbone size (bp): 4750
  Vector type: Mammalian Expression
  Selectable markers: Neomycin (select with G418)
  Tag / fusion protein: tdminiSOG (N terminal on backbone)
Growth in bacteria
  Bacterial resistance: Kanamycin, 50 μg/mL
  Growth temperature: 37°C
  Growth strain: DH5alpha
  Copy number: High Copy
Gene/Insert
  Gene/Insert name: None
  Tag / fusion protein: tdminiSOG (N terminal on backbone)
Terms and licenses: Academic/Nonprofit Terms; Industry Terms
Depositor comments: . Excitation = 448 / 473; Emission = 500 / 528
How to cite: tdminiSOG-C1 was a gift from Michael Davidson (Addgene plasmid # 54854 ; http://n2t.net/addgene:54854 ; RRID:Addgene_54854)
